>Addgene plasmid #82971 | pDONR223_CGRRF1_WT_V5 | addgene full sequence | sequence record 162737 | Addgene NGS result
GTTCTGGACCAGTTGCGTGAGCGCATACGCTACTTGCATTACAGCTTACGAACCGAACAGGCTTATGTCC
ACTGGGTTCGTGCCTTCATCCGTTTCCACGGTGTGCGTCACCCGGCAACCTTGGGTAGCAGCGAAGTCGA
GGCATTTCTGTCCTGGCTGGTCTAGAGGAGGCATGATGATATATTTTTATCTTGTGCAATGTAACATCAG
AGATTTTGAGACACGGGCCAGAGCTGCCAGGAAACAGCTATGACCATGTAATACGACTCACTATAGGGGA
TATCAGCTGGATGGCAAATAATGATTTTATTTTGACTGATAGTGACCTGTTCGTTGCAACAAATTGATAA
GCAATGCTTTCTTATAATGCCAACTTTGTACAAGAAAGTTGGGCAAAGAGTCTTCGGTTTGTCTTTATCT
TGCTCTTTTTGACTGCAAAGTGCAAAAGATTCCTGAACAAACTGCCTGCACATTGGGCACTGCTGAAAAT
ACTTCACACAGCCATCACACAGGCATGTGTGTCTGCATGGTAAGAGTACCCAGTTCACAGTCCCATTCTG
GCAAACAACACAGTCCTTGCTGTTCTCTTCCGATGGCTCAACTTCACTTTCAGAGAGTCCCACCTTTTCC
AACAAACTTCTGTCTGTGTTTTTTTCTTCTGAAGAGGAATTGTTGGAGGGAGTGAAATTATTATTTGCAG
ACATGAAAAGTTGCTTAAGATCATGAAATTGACCTTGAGCCAAGAGTAAATATTGATACAATATTCTGCA
GGATAGTTTATAAGTCCTATCAGGAATATGAATCACTGACACCATGGAAATAATATCATAAATTTCCCGG
TCATCCTCATCAGCTAAGGTCAATAGCGCTACCAATGGATAGCGAGATCTGGGTACTGTACCAAAGTCTT
CAATTTTAGTATCTCTTGGTAACTGGCAATATATTTCTTCTTTGCTATCCTTTTTAATAAAATACTGTTC
CTGATAGAGATATTCACTATACAGAGCATCTTCTAATGCTTGGGGAGTGCTTATTCTGAAGCAATAAACA
TGCTTCTGCAGAGCTTCATATAATTTTTGAACATTGCACCCCCAGTAGCATGTAAGGAGGCTATCTTCAA
GGCAATCTGTTGTCAAGGTTATGCCAGTTGTAATTGAAGCTGAAGATGGATTAGTGATCTCTAAGCCAAA
AGGATTCTTGACTTGTCTCATTTGCTTTTTGAAAACTCTTGTGCTGAACTGGGTCTCTTCTGAATTTCTC
AGAATTACTGGAACATCCCAACCAAACCATCCCAATACCAGGCCGGTGGTCACGATGAAGCAGGTAAAGA
CCACCGCGATGTAGAAAAGCGGCGAGTATTCATAAAGCGTTACCAGAAACACCGCAGCCATGCCAACTTT
TTTGTACAAAGTTGGCATTATAAAAAAGCATTGCTCATCAATTTGTTGCAACGAACAGGTCACTATCAGT
CAAAATAAAATCATTATTTGGGGCCCGAGCTTAAGACTGGCCGTCGTTTTACAACGTCGTGACTGGGAAA
ACATCCATGCTAGCGTTAACGCGAGAGTAGGGAACTGCCAGGCATCAAATAAAACGAAAGGCTCAGTCGG
AAGACTGGGCCTTTCGTTTTATCTGTTGTTTGTCGGTGAACGCTCTCCTGAGTAGGACAAATCCGCCGGG
AGCGGATTTGAACGTTGTGAAGCAACGGCCCGGAGGGTGGCGGGCAGGACGCCCGCCATAAACTGCCAGG
CATCAAACTAAGCAGAAGGCCATCCTGACGGATGGCCTTTTTGCGTTTCTACAAACTCTTCCTGGCTAGC
GGTACGCGTATTAATTGCGTTGCGCTCACTGCCCGCTTTCCAGTCGGGAAACCTGTCGTGCCAGCTGCAT
TAATGAATCGGCCAACGCGCGGGGAGAGGCGGTTTGCGTATTGGGCGCTCTTCCGCTTCCTCGCTCACTG
ACTCGCTGCGCTCGGTCGTTCGGCTGCGGCGAGCGGTATCAGCTCACTCAAAGGCGGTAATACGGTTATC
CACAGAATCAGGGGATAACGCAGGAAAGAACATGTGAGCAAAAGGCCAGCAAAAGGCCAGGAACCGTAAA
AAGGCCGCGTTGCTGGCGTTTTTCCATAGGCTCCGCCCCCCTGACGAGCATCACAAAAATCGACGCTCAA
GTCAGAGGTGGCGAAACCCGACAGGACTATAAAGATACCAGGCGTTTCCCCCTGGAAGCTCCCTCGTGCG
CTCTCCTGTTCCGACCCTGCCGCTTACCGGATACCTGTCCGCCTTTCTCCCTTCGGGAAGCGTGGCGCTT
TCTCATAGCTCACGCTGTAGGTATCTCAGTTCGGTGTAGGTCGTTCGCTCCAAGCTGGGCTGTGTGCACG
AACCCCCCGTTCAGCCCGACCGCTGCGCCTTATCCGGTAACTATCGTCTTGAGTCCAACCCGGTAAGACA
CGACTTATCGCCACTGGCAGCAGCCACTGGTAACAGGATTAGCAGAGCGAGGTATGTAGGCGGTGCTACA
GAGTTCTTGAAGTGGTGGCCTAACTACGGCTACACTAGAAGAACAGTATTTGGTATCTGCGCTCTGCTGA
AGCCAGTTACCTTCGGAAAAAGAGTTGGTAGCTCTTGATCCGGCAAACAAACCACCGCTGGTAGCGGTGG
TTTTTTTGTTTGCAAGCAGCAGATTACGCGCAGAAAAAAAGGATCTCAAGAAGATCCTTTGATCTTTTCT
ACGGGGTCTGACGCTCAGTGGAACGACGCGTAACTCACGTTAAGGGATTTTGGTCATGGGTGGCTCGAGG
GTTATTTGCCGACTACCTTGGTGATCTCGCCTTTCACGTAGTGGACAAATTCTTCCAACTGATCTGCGCG
CGAGGCCAAGCGATCTTCTTCTTGTCCAAGATAAGCCTGTCTAGCTTCAAGTATGACGGGCTGATACTGG
GCCGGCAGGCGCTCCATTGCCCAGTCGGCAGCGACATCCTTCGGCGCGATTTTGCCGGTTACTGCGCTGT
ACCAAATGCGGGACAACGTAAGCACTACATTTCGCTCATCGCCAGCCCAGTCGGGCGGCGAGTTCCATAG
CGTTAAGGTTTCATTTAGCGCCTCAAATAGATCCTGTTCAGGAACCGGATCAAAGAGTTCCTCCGCCGCT
GGACCTACCAAGGCAACGCTATGTTCTCTTGCTTTTGTCAGCAAGATAGCCAGATCAATGTCGATCGTGG
CTGGCTCGAAGATACCTGCAAGAATGTCATTGCGCTGCCATTCTCCAAATTGCAGTTCGCGCTTAGCTGG
ATAACGCCACGGAATGATGTCGTCGTGCACAACAATGGTGACTTCTACAGCGCGGAGAATCTCGCTCTCT
CCAGGGGAAGCCGAAGTTTCCAAAAGGTCGTTGATCAAAGCTCGCCGCGTTGTTTCATCAAGCCTTACGG
TCACCGTAACCAGCAAATCAATATCACTGTGTGGCTTCAGGCCGCCATCCACTGCGGAGCCGTACAAATG
TACGGCCAGCAACGTCGGTTCGAGATGGCGCTCGATGACGCCAACTACCTCTGATAGTTGAGTCGATACT
TCGGCGATCACCGCTTCCCTCATAATGTTTAACTTTGTTTTAGGGCGACTGCCCTGCTGCGTAACATCGT
TGCTGCTCCATAACATCAAACATCGACCCACGGCGTAACGCGCTTGCTGCTTGGATGCCCGAGGCATAGA
CTGTACCCCAAAAAAACAGTCATAACAAGCCATGAAAACCGCCACTGCGCCGTTACCACCGCTGCGTTCG
GTCAAG
Features (pLannotate 1.2.2; 12 found; start..end, strand, type, name):
     46..69      -  promoter       Pc promoter (fragment): intI1 (promoter lies within the coding sequence); class 1 integron promoter
    259..277     +  promoter       T7 promoter: promoter for bacteriophage T7 RNA polymerase
    295..393     +  protein_bind   attL2: mutant version of attL; recombination site for the Gateway® LR reaction LR Clonase™
    396..1391    -  CDS            CGRRF1: CGRF1_HUMAN - Also known as CGR19, RNF197. Experimental evidence at protein level: Swiss-Prot protein existence level 1. Able to inhibit growth in several cell lines. From Homo sapiens (Human).
   1394..1489    -  protein_bind   attL3: mutant version of attL; recombination site for the Gateway® LR reaction LR Clonase™
   1506..1542    +  CDS            lacZα (fragment): LacZα fragment of β-galactosidase; lacZ fragment
   1589..1632    -  terminator     rrnB T1 terminator: Escherichia coli rrnB; transcription terminator T1 from the E. coli rrnB gene
   1764..1791    +  terminator     rrnB T2 terminator: transcription terminator T2 from the E. coli rrnB gene
   1846..1938    -  CDS            lacI (fragment): lac repressor; lacI; The lac repressor binds to the lac operator to inhibit transcription in E. coli. This inhibition can be relieved by adding lactose or isopropyl-β-D-thiogalactopyranoside (IPTG).
   2121..2709    -  rep_origin     ori: high-copy-number ColE1/pMB1/pBR322/pUC origin of replication
   2802..3593    -  CDS            SmR: aminoglycoside adenylyltransferase (Murphy, 1985); aadA; confers resistance to spectinomycin and streptomycin
   3600..3656    -  CDS            GmR (fragment): gentamycin acetyltransferase; aacC1; confers resistance to gentamycin
