[The description below was written by a language model from this plasmid's Addgene catalogue record and pLannotate feature annotations shown in this document.]
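Description:
pDONR223_CGRRF1_WT_V5 is a Gateway entry clone built on the Invitrogen pDONR223 backbone, carrying the human CGRRF1 open reading frame (also known as CGR19 or RNF197; reference transcript NM_006568). It is a small bacterial plasmid of about 3.8 kb, maintained at high copy in E. coli through a ColE1/pUC-type origin and selected with spectinomycin via the aadA (SmR) aminoglycoside adenylyltransferase gene. The annotation also picks up short remnants typical of this backbone: fragments of a gentamicin resistance gene, an integron Pc promoter, lacZα and lacI, plus rrnB T1 and T2 terminators that insulate the cloning region from read-through transcription.

The roughly 1 kb CGRRF1 coding sequence sits between two attL recombination sites (annotated as attL2 and attL3 by the automated tool), which allow the ORF to be moved into attR-containing destination vectors by an LR Clonase reaction. The entry clone has no promoter driving the insert, so expression depends entirely on the destination vector; a T7 promoter lies outside one attL site, and M13 primer sites flank the cassette for sequencing. The insert is in the "open" configuration, with no stop codon directly after the ORF. This permits in-frame fusion to a C-terminal tag supplied by the destination vector. The "V5" in the name probably refers to such a tag, since no V5 feature is annotated in this plasmid. Although the name says WT, the catalogue lists an S103N change relative to the reference, and the record does not explain this discrepancy. The clone belongs to the Target Accelerator Plasmid Collection and served as an overexpression control for gene expression analysis in a high-throughput study of lung cancer somatic mutations.
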