Addgene plasmid #82971: pDONR223_CGRRF1_WT_V5
Purpose: Gateway Donor vector containing CGRRF1, used as an over expression control for gene expression analysis. Part of the Target Accelerator Plasmid Collection.
Depositing lab: Jesse Boehm & Matthew Meyerson & David Root. Depositing organization: Broad Institute. Publication: High-throughput Phenotyping of Lung Cancer Somatic Mutations. Berger AH, Brooks AN, Wu X, Shrestha Y, Chouinard C, Piccioni F, Bagul M, Kamburov A, Imielinski M, Hogstrom L, Zhu C, Yang X, Pantel S, Sakai R, Watson J, Kaplan N, Campbell JD, Singh S, Root DE, Narayan R, Natoli T, Lahr DL, Tirosh I, Tamayo P, Getz G, Wong B, Doench J, Subramanian A, Golub TR, Meyerson M, Boehm JS. Cancer Cell. 2016 Aug 8;30(2):214-28. doi: 10.1016/j.ccell.2016.06.022. Epub 2016 Jul 28. PubMed 27478040.
Backbone
  Vector backbone: pDONR223
  Backbone manufacturer: Invitrogen
  Vector type: Gateway Entry vector
Growth in bacteria
  Bacterial resistance: Spectinomycin, 50 μg/mL
  Growth temperature: 37°C
  Growth strain: DH5alpha
  Copy number: High Copy
Gene/Insert
  Gene/Insert name: CGRRF1 (alt name: NM_006568)
  Species: H. sapiens (human)
  Mutation: S103N
  Entrez Gene: CGRRF1 (a.k.a. CGR19, RNF197)
  Promoter: None
  Cloning method: Gateway Cloning
  Sequencing primers: 5′ M13pUC-fwd; 3′ M13-Rev
Terms and licenses: Academic/Nonprofit Terms; Industry Terms: Not Available to Industry
Depositor comments: Open state: NO stop codon immediately follows insert
How to cite: pDONR223_CGRRF1_WT_V5 was a gift from Jesse Boehm & Matthew Meyerson & David Root (Addgene plasmid # 82971 ; http://n2t.net/addgene:82971 ; RRID:Addgene_82971)
