>Addgene plasmid #82971 | pDONR223_CGRRF1_WT_V5 | depositor partial sequence | sequence record 157697 | Insert sequence
ATGGCTGCGGTGTTTCTGGTAACGCTTTATGAATACTCGCCGCTTTTCTACATCGCGGTGGTCTTTACCT
GCTTCATCGTGACCACCGGCCTGGTATTGGGATGGTTTGGTTGGGATGTTCCAGTAATTCTGAGAAATTC
AGAAGAGACCCAGTTCAGCACAAGAGTTTTCAAAAAGCAAATGAGACAAGTCAAGAATCCTTTTGGCTTA
GAGATCACTAATCCATCTTCAGCTTCAATTACAACTGGCATAACCTTGACAACAGATTGCCTTGAAGATA
GCCTCCTTACATGCTACTGGGGGTGCAATGTTCAAAAATTATATGAAGCTCTGCAGAAGCATGTTTATTG
CTTCAGAATAAGCACTCCCCAAGCATTAGAAGATGCTCTGTATAGTGAATATCTCTATCAGGAACAGTAT
TTTATTAAAAAGGATAGCAAAGAAGAAATATATTGCCAGTTACCAAGAGATACTAAAATTGAAGACTTTG
GTACAGTACCCAGATCTCGCTATCCATTGGTAGCGCTATTGACCTTAGCTGATGAGGATGACCGGGAAAT
TTATGATATTATTTCCATGGTGTCAGTGATTCATATTCCTGATAGGACTTATAAACTATCCTGCAGAATA
TTGTATCAATATTTACTCTTGGCTCAAGGTCAATTTCATGATCTTAAGCAACTTTTCATGTCTGCAAATA
ATAATTTCACTCCCTCCAACAATTCCTCTTCAGAAGAAAAAAACACAGACAGAAGTTTGTTGGAAAAGGT
GGGACTCTCTGAAAGTGAAGTTGAGCCATCGGAAGAGAACAGCAAGGACTGTGTTGTTTGCCAGAATGGG
ACTGTGAACTGGGTACTCTTACCATGCAGACACACATGCCTGTGTGATGGCTGTGTGAAGTATTTTCAGC
AGTGCCCAATGTGCAGGCAGTTTGTTCAGGAATCTTTTGCACTTTGCAGTCAAAAAGAGCAAGATAAAGA
CAAACCGAAGACTCTTTGA
